>Addgene plasmid #236401 | pQCXIP-Pex3-EGFP-APEX2-V5 | addgene full sequence | sequence record 469947 | Addgene NGS Result
TTGAGATCCTTTTTTTCTGCGCGTAATCTGCTGCTTGCAAACAAAAAAACCACCGCTACCAGCGGTGGTT
TGTTTGCCGGATCAAGAGCTACCAACTCTTTTTCCGAAGGTAACTGGCTTCAGCAGAGCGCAGATACCAA
ATACTGTCCTTCTAGTGTAGCCGTAGTTAGGCCACCACTTCAAGAACTCTGTAGCACCGCCTACATACCT
CGCTCTGCTAATCCTGTTACCAGTGGCTGCTGCCAGTGGCGATAAGTCGTGTCTTACCGGGTTGGACTCA
AGACGATAGTTACCGGATAAGGCGCAGCGGTCGGGCTGAACGGGGGGTTCGTGCACACAGCCCAGCTTGG
AGCGAACGACCTACACCGAACTGAGATACCTACAGCGTGAGCTATGAGAAAGCGCCACGCTTCCCGAAGG
GAGAAAGGCGGACAGGTATCCGGTAAGCGGCAGGGTCGGAACAGGAGAGCGCACGAGGGAGCTTCCAGGG
GGAAACGCCTGGTATCTTTATAGTCCTGTCGGGTTTCGCCACCTCTGACTTGAGCGTCGATTTTTGTGAT
GCTCGTCAGGGGGGCGGAGCCTATGGAAAAACGCCAGCAACGCGGCCTTTTTACGGTTCCTGGCCTTTTG
CTGGCCTTTTGCTCACATGTTCTTTCCTGCGTTATCCCCTGATTCTGTGGATAACCGTATTACCGCCTTT
GAGTGAGCTGATACCGCTCGCCGCAGCCGAACGACCGAGCGCAGCGAGTCAGTGAGCGAGGAAGCGGAAG
AGCGCCTGATGCGGTATTTTCTCCTTACGCATCTGTGCGGTATTTCACACCGCATATGGTGCACTCTCAG
TACAATCTGCTCTGATGCCGCATAGTTAAGCCAGTAAGCTTTTTGCAAAAGCCTAGGCCTCCAAAAAAGC
CTCCTCACTACTTCTGGAATAGCTCAGAGGCCGAGGCGGCCTCGGCCTCTGCATAAATAAAAAAAATTAG
TCAGCCATGGGGCGGAGAATGGGCGGAACTGGGCGGAGTTAGGGGCGGGATGGGCGGAGTTAGGGGCGGG
ACTATGGTTGCTGACTAATTGAGATGCATGCTTTGCATACTTCTGCCTGCTGGGGAGCCTGGGGACTTTC
CACACCCTAACTGACACACATTCCACAGCCGGATCTACACTCCGCTATCGCTACGTGACTGGGTCATGGC
TGCGCCCCGACACCCGCCAACACCCGCTGACGCGCCCTGACGGGCTTGTCTGCTCCCGGCATCCGCTTAC
AGACAAGCTGTGACCGTCTCCGGGAGCTGCATGTGTCAGAGGTTTTCACCGTCATCACCGAAACGCGCGA
GGCAGCCAGCTTACCTCCCGGTGGTGGGTCGGTGGTCCCTGGGCAGGGGTCTCCCGATCCCGGACGAGCC
CCCAAATGAAAGACCCCCGCTGACGGGTAGTCAATCACTCAGAGGAGACCCTCCCAAGGAACAGCGAGAC
CACAAGTCGGATGCAACTGCAAGAGGGTTTATTGGATACACGGGTACCCGGGCGACTCAGTCAATCGGAG
GACTGGCGCCCCGAGTGAGGGGTTGTGGGCTCTTTTATTGAGCTCGGGGAGCAGAAGCGCGCGAACAGAA
GCGAGAAGCGAACTGATTGGTTAGTTCAAATAAGGCACAGGGTCATTTCAGGTCCTTGGGGCACCCTGGA
AACATCTGATGGTTCTCTAGGGTCGACCCTGTTCCATCTGTTCCTGACCTTGATCTGAACTTCTCTATTC
TCAGTTATGTATTTTTCCATGCCTTGCAAAATGGCGTTACTTAAGCTAGCTTGCCAAACCTACAGGTGGG
GTCTTTCATTCCCCCCTTTTTCTGGAGACTAAATAAAATCTTTTATTTTATCTATGGCTCGTACTCTATA
GGCTTCAGCTGGTGATATTGTTGAGTCAAAACTAGAGCCTGGACCACTGATATCCTGTCTTTAACAAATT
GGACTAATCGATAAGCTTATCTCTACACTGGCTCGATGGAGTCAGCCTAGTGTCCCTCGGAAAGCCTTGA
GGTCCCTTTGGAGCAGTTCTGCACTCGGCCTCTGCAGCGCTGCAGCCCTCGACTAGAGTCGGTGGGCCTC
GGGGGCGGGTGCGGGGTCGGCGGGGCCGCCCCGGGTGGCTTCGGTCGGAGCCATGGGGTCGTGCGCTCCT
TTCGGTCGGGCGCTGCGGGTCGTGGGGCGGGCGTCAGGCACCGGGCTTGCGGGTCATGCACCAGGTGCGC
GGTCCTTCGGGCACCTCGACGTCGGCGGTGACGGTGAAGCCGAGCCGCTCGTAGAAGGGGAGGTTGCGGG
GCGCGGAGGTCTCCAGGAAGGCGGGCACCCCGGCGCGCTCGGCCGCCTCCACTCCGGGGAGCACGACGGC
GCTGCCCAGACCCTTGCCCTGGTGGTCGGGCGAGACGCCGACGGTGGCCAGGAACCACGCGGGCTCCTTG
GGCCGGTGCGGCGCCAGGAGGCCTTCCATCTGTTGCTGCGCGGCCAGCCGGGAACCGCTCAACTCGGCCA
TGCGCGGGCCGATCTCGGCGAACACCGCCCCCGCTTCGACGCTCTCCGGCGTGGTCCAGACCGCCACCGC
GGCGCCGTCGTCCGCGACCCACACCTTGCCGATGTCGAGCCCGACGCGCGTGAGGAAGAGTTCTTGCAGC
TCGGTGACCCGCTCGATGTGGCGGTCCGGGTCGACGGTGTGGCGCGTGGCGGGGTAGTCGGCGAACGCGG
CGGCGAGGGTGCGTACGGCCCTGGGGACGTCGTCGCGGGTGGCGAGGCGCACCGTGGGCTTGTACTCGGT
CATGGTAAGCTTGGGCTGCAGGTCGAAAGGCCCGGAGATGAGGAAGAGGAGAACAGCGCGGCAGACGTGC
GCTTTTGAAGCGTGCAGAATGCCGGGCCTCCGGAGGACCTTCGGGCGCCCGCCCCGCCCCTGAGCCCGCC
CCTGAGCCCGCCCCCGGACCCACCCCTTCCCAGCCTCTGAGCCCAGAAAGCGAAGGAGCAAAGCTGCTAT
TGGCCGCTGCCCCAAAGGCCTACCCGCTTCCATTGCTCAGCGGTGCTGTCCATCTGCACGAGACTAGTGA
GACGTGCTACTTCCATTTGTCACGTCCTGCACGACGCGAGCTGCGGGGCGGGGGGGAACTTCCTGACTAG
GGGAGGAGTAGAAGGTGGCGCGAAGGGGCCACCAAAGAACGGAGTCGCTTGGCGCCTAACGCTGGATGTG
GAATGTGTGCGAGGCCAGAGGCCACTTGTGTAGCGCCAAGTGCCCAGCGGGGCTGCTAAAGCGCATGCTC
CAGACTGCCTTGGGAAAAGCGCCTCCCCTACCCGGTTCACGGGTTTAAACTCAGGTGCTGTCCAGGCCCA
GCAGGGGGTTGGGGATGGGCTTGCCGGCATCAGCAAACCCAAGCTCGGAAAGCTTTTGGTGAGCCTCAGC
GTAATCAGCAAAGAAGGCATCTTCGTCCGCTGCATATTTGTCAACGAGAGGGCGGAATACAGGGTCAGAC
AAAAGAGCCTTGTCAGAAGGTAGCTGAAGGAGACCTTCCTTCTCACCACTCAACAACTCCGTGAAGTATG
AGTTGTCGAAAATAAGAGGATTAGAGGTCCAGGGACCCTCAAATCCAGAACGCTCCTTGTGTGCAGCTCC
AATAGTGTGACCCCCAGATAGAGCAACGATATCTTGGTCAGTAAGCCCCATAGCTTTGCCAAACACATCT
CTCAAATGGTCAGAACCCTTAGTGGGATCGGGCAAGCGACCCTCTGGTGGTGGCTCAGGCTTGTCCTCTC
TTCCAGGGTGGAATGGAACCTTAGGTCCACCCGTGACCTCAACGGCAACAACGCCAGCCAACTGGTAGAA
ATCGGCGTAGCTCAAAATAGGGAACTCCGCCTTGAGTGGCTCCAAAAGCCTAACAGCGATGTCAAGACCG
TTGTTAGCGCTGTGAGCCAGTTCGGCAGGGTGCTTGATGGTTCCGAAGGGTCCACCGGTCTTCGTGCCCT
TGTCAAAGGTTCCAGCAGAGTGGAATGCCAAACGGAGCATTAGAGGAGCGCATCTCTTCTCAGCGATGAA
GCCTCTGAGCTTCTTCTTCGCCTTCTCAACGGCGTCCTGGTAATCAGCACTCACAGTTGGGTAAGACTTT
CCTCCGGACTTGTACAGCTCGTCCATGCCGAGAGTGATCCCGGCGGCGGTCACGAACTCCAGCAGGACCA
TGTGATCGCGCTTCTCGTTGGGGTCTTTGCTCAGGGCGGACTGGGTGCTCAGGTAGTGGTTGTCGGGCAG
CAGCACGGGGCCGTCGCCGATGGGGGTGTTCTGCTGGTAGTGGTCGGCGAGCTGCACGCTGCCGTCCTCG
ATGTTGTGGCGGATCTTGAAGTTCACCTTGATGCCGTTCTTCTGCTTGTCGGCCATGATATAGACGTTGT
GGCTGTTGTAGTTGTACTCCAGCTTGTGCCCCAGGATGTTGCCGTCCTCCTTGAAGTCGATGCCCTTCAG
CTCGATGCGGTTCACCAGGGTGTCGCCCTCGAACTTCACCTCGGCGCGGGTCTTGTAGTTGCCGTCGTCC
TTGAAGAAGATGGTGCGCTCCTGGACGTAGCCTTCGGGCATGGCGGACTTGAAGAAGTCGTGCTGCTTCA
TGTGGTCGGGGTAGCGGCTGAAGCACTGCACGCCGTAGGTCAGGGTGGTCACGAGGGTGGGCCAGGGCAC
GGGCAGCTTGCCGGTGGTGCAGATGAACTTCAGGGTCAGCTTGCCGTAGGTGGCATCGCCCTCGCCCTCG
CCGGACACGCTGAACTTGTGGCCGTTTACGTCGCCGTCCAGCTCGACCAGGATGGGCACCACCCCGGTGA
ACAGCTCCTCGCCCTTGCTCACCATGGTGGCGCGCCCAGATTCCTGTATTTCTCTGATTTTCTTCTGTCC
ATATTTCCCCAGAATATATACTCCTCCAAGGACCGTGCCCAGGAAGATGCATTTCTTTTTGTGGCGTTTC
AGAAAATTCCATACAGACCTCAGCATCGCGGCCGCGGATCAATTCCTGCAGGTCCGTTCCAATGCACCGT
TCCCGGCCGCGGAGGCTGGATCGGTCCCGGTGTCTTCTATGGAGGTCAAAACAGCGTGGATGGCGTCTCC
AGGCGATCTGACGGTTCACTAAACGAGCTCTGCTTATATAGACCTCCCACCGTACACGCCTACCGCCCAT
TTGCGTCAATGGGGCGGAGTTGTTACGACATTTTGGAAAGTCCCGTTGATTTTGGTGCCAAAACAAACTC
CCATTGACGTCAATGGGGTGGAGACTTGGAAATCCCCGTGAGTCAAACCGCTATCCACGCCCATTGATGT
ACTGCCAAAACCGCATCACCATGGTAATAGCGATGACTAATACGTAGATGTACTGCCAAGTAGGAAAGTC
CCATAAGGTCATGTACTGGGCATAATGCCAGGCGGGCCATTTACCGTCATTGACGTCAATAGGGGGCGTA
CTTGGCATATGATACACTTGATGTACTGCCAAGTGGGCAGTTTACCGTAAATACTCCACCCATTGACGTC
AATGGAAAGTCCCTATTGGCGTTACTATGGGAACATACGTCATTATTGACGTCAATGGGCGGGGGTCGTT
GGGCGGTCAGCCAGGCGGGCCATTTACCGTAAGTTATGTAACGGACTCTAGAGGATCGATCCCCCAGATC
TTCAATTCCGGCGCCTAGAGAAGGAGTGAGGGCTGGATAAAGGGAGGATCGAGGCGGGGTCGAACGAGGA
GGTTCAAGGGGGAGAGACGGGGCGGATGGAGGAAGAGGAGGCGGAGGCTTAGGGTGTACAAAGGGCTTGA
CCCAGGGAGGGGGGTCAAAAGCCAAGGCTTCCCAGGTCACGATGTAGGGGACCTGGTCTGGGTGTCCATG
CGGGCCAGGTGAAAAGACCTTGATCTTAACCTGGGTGATGAGGTCTCGGTTAAAGGTGCCGTCTCGCGGC
CATCCGACGTTAAAGGTTGGCCATTCTGCAGAGCAGAAGGTAACCCAACGTCTCTTCTTGACATCTACCG
ACTGGTTGTGAGCGATCCGCTCGACATCTTTCCAGTGACCTAAGGTCAAACTTAAGGGAGTGGTAACAGT
CTGGCCCTAATTTTCAGACAAATACAGAAACACAGTCAGACAGAGACAACACAGAACGATGCTGCAGCGC
TGCAGCAGACAAGACGCGCGGCTTCGGTTCCAAACCGAAAGCAAAAATTCAGACGGAGGCGGGAACTGTT
TTAGGTTCTCGTCTCCTACCAGAACCACATATCCTGACGGGGTCGGATTCCACATCGACTCCCTTCCTCA
GGTCGGGCCACAAAAACGGCCCCCAAAGTCCCTGGGACGTCTCCCAGGGTTGCGGCCGGGTGTTCAGAAC
TCGTCAGTTCCACCACGGGTCCGCCAGATACAGAGCTAGTTAGCTAACTAGTACAGACGCAGGCGCATAA
CATCAAACATAGACACTAGACAATCGGACAGACACAGATAAGTTGCTGGCCAGCTTACCTCCCGGTGGTG
GGTCGGTGGTCCCTGGGCAGGGGTCTCCAAATCCCGGACGAGCCCCCAAATGAAAGACCCCCGTCGTGGG
TAGTCAATCACTCAGAGGAGACCCTCCCAAGGAACAGCGAGACCACGATTCGGATGCAAACAGCAAGAGG
CTTTATTGGGAATACGGGTACCCGGGCGACGCAGTCTATCGGAAGACTGGCGCGCCGAGTGAGGGGTTGT
GGGCTCTTTTATTGAGCTCTGCTTATATAGACCTCCCACCGTACACGCCTACCGCCCATTTGCGTCAATG
GGGCGGAGTTGTTACGACATTTTGGAAAGTCCCGTTGATTTTGGTGCCAAAACAAACTCCCATTGACGTC
AATGGGGTGGAGACTTGGAAATCCCCGTGAGTCAAACCGCTATCCACGCCCATTGATGTACTGCCAAAAC
CGCATCACCATGGTAATAGCGATGACTAATACGTAGATGTACTGCCAAGTAGGAAAGTCCCATAAGGTCA
TGTACTGGGCATAATGCCAGGCGGGCCATTTACCGTCATTGACGTCAATAGGGGGCGTACTTGGCATATG
ATACACTTGATGTACTGCCAAGTGGGCAGTTTACCGTAAATACTCCACCCATTGACGTCAATGGAAAGTC
CCTATTGGCGTTACTATGGGAACATACGTCATTATTGACGTCAATGGGCGGGGGTCGTTGGGCGGTCAGC
CAGGCGGGCCATTTACCGTAAGTTATGTAACGCGGAACTCCATATATGGGCTATGAACTAATGACCCCGT
AATTGATTACTATTAATAACTAGTCAATAATCAATGTCAACATGGCGGTAATGTTGGACATGAGCCAATA
TAAATGTACATATTATGATATGGATACAACGTATGCAATGGCCAAGCTAATTCTTGAAGACGAAAGGGCC
TCGTGATACGCCTATTTTTATAGGTTAATGTCATGATAATAATGGTTTCTTAGACGTCAGGTGGCACTTT
TCGGGGAAATGTGCGCGGAACCCCTATTTGTTTATTTTTCTAAATACATTCAAATATGTATCCGCTCATG
AGACAATAACCCTGATAAATGCTTCAATAATATTGAAAAAGGAAGAGTATGAGTATTCAACATTTCCGTG
TCGCCCTTATTCCCTTTTTTGCGGCATTTTGCCTTCCTGTTTTTGCTCACCCAGAAACGCTGGTGAAAGT
AAAAGATGCTGAAGATCAGTTGGGTGCACGAGTGGGTTACATCGAACTGGATCTCAACAGCGGTAAGATC
CTTGAGAGTTTTCGCCCCGAAGAACGTTTTCCAATGATGAGCACTTTTAAAGTTCTGCTATGTGGCGCGG
TATTATCCCGTGTTGACGCCGGGCAAGAGCAACTCGGTCGCCGCATACACTATTCTCAGAATGACTTGGT
TGAGTACTCACCAGTCACAGAAAAGCATCTTACGGATGGCATGACAGTAAGAGAATTATGCAGTGCTGCC
ATAACCATGAGTGATAACACTGCGGCCAACTTACTTCTGACAACGATCGGAGGACCGAAGGAGCTAACCG
CTTTTTTGCACAACATGGGGGATCATGTAACTCGCCTTGATCGTTGGGAACCGGAGCTGAATGAAGCCAT
ACCAAACGACGAGCGTGACACCACGATGCCTGCAGCAATGGCAACAACGTTGCGCAAACTATTAACTGGC
GAACTACTTACTCTAGCTTCCCGGCAACAATTAATAGACTGGATGGAGGCGGATAAAGTTGCAGGACCAC
TTCTGCGCTCGGCCCTTCCGGCTGGCTGGTTTATTGCTGATAAATCTGGAGCCGGTGAGCGTGGGTCTCG
CGGTATCATTGCAGCACTGGGGCCAGATGGTAAGCCCTCCCGTATCGTAGTTATCTACACGACGGGGAGT
CAGGCAACTATGGATGAACGAAATAGACAGATCGCTGAGATAGGTGCCTCACTGATTAAGCATTGGTAAC
TGTCAGACCAAGTTTACTCATATATACTTTAGATTGATTTAAAACTTCATTTTTAATTTAAAAGGATCTA
GGTGAAGATCCTTTTTGATAATCTCATGACCAAAATCCCTTAACGTGAGTTTTCGTTCCACTGAGCGTCA
GACCCCGTAGAAAAGATCAAAGGATCTTC
Features (pLannotate 1.2.2; 23 found; start..end, strand, type, name):
      1..589     +  rep_origin     ori: high-copy-number ColE1/pMB1/pBR322/pUC origin of replication
    775..876     -  misc_feature   bom (fragment): basis of mobility region from pBR322
    890..1100    -  promoter       SV40 promoter: SV40 early promoter
   1156..1194    -  misc_feature   bom (fragment): basis of mobility region from pBR322
   1296..1336    -  CDS            rop (fragment): Rop protein, which maintains plasmids at low copy number; rop
   1405..1830    -  LTR            3' LTR (ΔU3): self-inactivating 3' long terminal repeat (LTR) from Moloney murine leukemia virus
   1872..1972    -  CDS            env (fragment): murine leukemia virus gPr80 envelope polyprotein precursor; env; proteolytically cleaved into gp70SU and p15TM subunits
   2005..2076    -  CDS            Mos (fragment): MOS_MOUSE - Experimental evidence at transcript level: Swiss-Prot protein existence level 2. From Mus musculus (Mouse).
   2089..2154    -  CDS            dmpM (fragment): DMPM_STRAD - Protein inferred from homology: Swiss-Prot protein existence level 3. From Streptomyces alboniger.
   2204..2803    -  CDS            PuroR: puromycin N-acetyltransferase; pac from Streptomyces alboniger; confers resistance to puromycin
   2824..3323    -  promoter       PGK promoter: mouse phosphoglycerate kinase 1 promoter
   3386..4132    -  CDS            APEX2: soybean ascorbate peroxidase, engineered to serve as a monomeric tag for electron microscopy and live-cell proteomics (Lam et al., 2015) more active than the original APEX due to the A134P mutation
   4139..4855    -  CDS            EGFP: EGFP is a basic (constitutively fluorescent) green fluorescent protein published in 1996, derived from Aequorea victoria. It is reported to be a rapidly-maturing weak dimer with moderate acid sensitivity.
   4844..4996    -  CDS            PEX3 (fragment): PEX3_HUMAN - Experimental evidence at protein level: Swiss-Prot protein existence level 1. Involved in peroxisome biosynthesis and integrity. Assembles membrane vesicles before the matrix proteins are translocated. As a docking factor for PEX19, is necessary for the import of peroxisomal membrane proteins in the peroxisomes. From Homo sapiens (Human).
   5136..5339    -  promoter       CMV promoter: human cytomegalovirus (CMV) immediate early promoter
   5340..5643    -  enhancer       CMV enhancer: human cytomegalovirus immediate early enhancer
   5680..6096    -  CDS            gag (truncated): truncated Moloney murine leukemia virus (MMLV) gag gene lacking the start codon
   6163..6437    -  misc_feature   MESV Ψ (fragment): packaging signal of murine embryonic stem cell virus
   6559..6734    -  LTR            5' LTR (truncated): truncated long terminal repeat from Moloney murine sarcoma virus
   6735..6938    -  promoter       CMV promoter: human cytomegalovirus (CMV) immediate early promoter
   6939..7318    -  enhancer       CMV enhancer: human cytomegalovirus immediate early enhancer
   7504..7608    +  promoter       AmpR promoter: bla
   7609..8469    +  CDS            AmpR: β-lactamase; bla; confers resistance to ampicillin, carbenicillin, and related antibiotics
