[The description below was written by a language model from this plasmid's Addgene catalogue record and pLannotate feature annotations shown in this document.]
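Description:
pQCXIP-Pex3-EGFP-APEX2-V5 is a self-inactivating gammaretroviral (MMLV-based) vector for stable expression in mammalian cells, built on the pQCXIP backbone. In bacteria it is maintained through a high-copy ColE1/pUC-type origin and selected with ampicillin via the β-lactamase gene. The viral portion begins with a hybrid 5' element in which a CMV enhancer/promoter is fused to a truncated LTR, allowing strong transcription of the genomic RNA in packaging cells. This is followed by the Ψ packaging signal with a truncated, start-codon-deficient gag segment that aids encapsidation. The 3' LTR carries a U3 deletion, so after reverse transcription and integration the LTR promoter activity is lost and expression depends on internal promoters.

The payload is driven by an internal CMV immediate-early enhancer/promoter and encodes a short fragment of human PEX3, a peroxisomal membrane protein, fused in frame to EGFP, the engineered soybean ascorbate peroxidase APEX2, and, according to the catalogue entry, a C-terminal V5 epitope (the V5 tag was not picked up by the automated annotation). The PEX3 fragment serves as the peroxisome-targeting element, EGFP allows localization to be checked by fluorescence, and APEX2 is a tag used for proximity labelling and electron microscopy contrast. Puromycin resistance permits selection of transduced cells. Although the pQCXIP name conventionally implies an IRES-linked puromycin cassette, the annotated sequence shows a mouse PGK promoter upstream of the puromycin N-acetyltransferase gene and no IRES. The stated purpose is to express a fluorescent, peroxisome-localized APEX2, and it was deposited in connection with work on isolating mitochondrial subpopulations.
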