Addgene plasmid #236401: pQCXIP-Pex3-EGFP-APEX2-V5
Purpose: Expresses a fluorescent peroxisome-localized APEX2
Depositing lab: Jared Rutter. Depositing organization: University of Utah. Publication: A dual-purification system to isolate mitochondrial subpopulations. Cunningham CN, Van Vranken JG, Larios J, Heyden K, Gygi SP, Rutter J. J Cell Sci. 2025 Mar 13:jcs.263693. doi: 10.1242/jcs.263693. PubMed 40079232.
Backbone
  Vector backbone: pQCXIP
  Vector type: Mammalian Expression, Retroviral
  Selectable markers: Puromycin
Growth in bacteria
  Bacterial resistance: Ampicillin, 100 μg/mL
  Growth temperature: 30°C
  Growth strain: NEB Stable
  Copy number: Unknown
Gene/Insert
  Gene/Insert name: Pex3(fragment)-EGFP-APEX2-V5
  Species: H. sapiens (human)
  Insert size (bp): 1656
  Tag / fusion protein: EGFP (C terminal on insert); APEX2 (C terminal on insert); V5 (C terminal on insert)
Resource information
  A portion of this plasmid was derived from a plasmid made by: Pex3 fragment cloned from Addgene#67764
Terms and licenses: Academic/Nonprofit Terms; Industry Terms: Not Available to Industry
How to cite: pQCXIP-Pex3-EGFP-APEX2-V5 was a gift from Jared Rutter (Addgene plasmid # 236401 ; http://n2t.net/addgene:236401 ; RRID:Addgene_236401)
